Addgene plasmid #34376: KHBD00230
Depositing lab: Bart Deplancke. Depositing organization: Swiss Federal Institute of Technology (EPFL). Publication: Automated protein-DNA interaction screening of Drosophila regulatory elements. Korneel Hens, Jean-Daniel Feuz, Alina Isakova, Antonina Lagovitina, Andreas Massouras, Julien Bryois, Patrick Callaerts, Susan E. Celniker, Bart Deplancke. Nat Methods. 2011 Oct 30;8(12):1065-70. 10.1038/nmeth.1763 PubMed 22037703.
Backbone
  Vector backbone: pDONR221
  Backbone manufacturer: Invitrogen
  Backbone size w/o insert (bp): 2536
  Vector type: Gateway Donor Vector
Growth in bacteria
  Bacterial resistance: Kanamycin, 50 μg/mL
  Growth temperature: 37°C
  Growth strain: DH5alpha
  Copy number: High Copy
Gene/Insert
  Gene/Insert name: CG8388 (alt names: FBgn0034062; CG8388)
  Species: D. melanogaster (fly)
  Insert size (bp): 1716
  Entrez Gene: CG8388 (a.k.a. Dmel_CG8388, Dmel\CG8388)
  Cloning method: Gateway Cloning
  Sequencing primers: 5′ M13F; 3′ M13R
Terms and licenses: Academic/Nonprofit Terms; Industry Terms: Not Available to Industry
Depositor comments: Please note that the ORFs in this collection were cloned open-ended (without a stop codon).
How to cite: KHBD00230 was a gift from Bart Deplancke (Addgene plasmid # 34376 ; http://n2t.net/addgene:34376 ; RRID:Addgene_34376)
