[The description below was written by a language model from this plasmid's Addgene catalogue record.]
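Description:
KHBD00230 is a Gateway clone built in the pDONR221 backbone (Invitrogen) that carries the open reading frame of the Drosophila melanogaster gene CG8388 (FBgn0034062). The catalogue lists it as a Gateway donor vector, but because the insert was introduced by Gateway cloning, the plasmid functions in practice as an entry clone. In such a clone the ORF replaces the donor vector's counter-selection cassette and would be expected to sit between attL recombination sites, although no feature table is supplied to confirm the exact site configuration. The insert is recorded as 1716 bp in a backbone of 2536 bp without insert. The plasmid is maintained at high copy number in standard E. coli cloning strains under kanamycin selection. M13 forward and reverse priming sites flank the insert and allow it to be sequence-verified from both ends.

The plasmid is a shuttle intermediate rather than an expression construct, and the record describes no promoter, tag or reporter driving the insert. Its main design feature is that the ORF was cloned open-ended, without a stop codon, as for all clones in this collection. After LR recombination into a destination vector, the coding sequence can therefore be read through into a C-terminal fusion partner, or joined to N-terminal domains supplied by that vector. The associated publication describes automated screening of protein–DNA interactions at Drosophila regulatory elements. This suggests the clone belongs to a fly ORF resource for transferring coding sequences into screening or expression vectors, but the record does not state the function of the CG8388 protein or name any specific destination vectors.
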