>Addgene plasmid #34376 | KHBD00230 | depositor partial sequence | sequence record 40943 | KHBD00230 sequence 1716 bps
ATGCCTTGTTTTCTGTGCACTCAGACTGTGGATGATGCGGCGGGCAATATAGAGTTTGCCTCGGAGGAAG
CCGATTCACTTGGCCTGCGGTGCATCATCGAGAAACACTTCTGGCTTCAGATCCCTGACTCAAAAAGAGC
CGGCTATGTGTGCGGCCCCTGCTGGGAGCAGCTACTGCTCTTTCACAACTTTTACCTCAATGTGGAACAA
GCCCACAAAGCGCTGGAGCAAACTGTTTTGAAGGAGACATCTCCGCCAGAAGTGGTTGCTTCCGCTCTAG
AAGAGCACATCGTTAAAAGCGAGCATGACGACAGCGTAGCCGCTGCCGTCAAACGCCGACGTGGACGTCC
TCGAAAAGTCGCTCAACAGGATGCACGCGAGGAGTTGAAGAGCGTGCTGGAGCAAATCAATTTAAATGAA
ATAAAAATCGAGTTCCCCGAAGCTGACTTGACAATTGCCGATGTGCTTGAGGATCAGGAGGAGCAGGATT
TCCTACCCGACGACTGCATCAGCAAGGAGGGAGCGGAGGATCCAGAGGTTTTGGAGAAAAAACCGCCGAC
GCTTAAGCGAAAGGTTAGCGGACGCTCAAGAGGTCGTCGACGCGTGCAACTCGCGGAACGGCCCAATACA
AGCTGTCTGCCCAAAATCCAGAAATCACAAGAGTTTAATGATTATATTCGCGAGCACTATAAAGTTCAGT
GCCACATCTGTAACTTGCCAATGGAGGACTTCTCCGAGATGCTGGCCCATGTACGACGGGAGCACAAGCA
GCGCGGCTATGCAATGTGTTGCAACCGAAAATTCCTTAAGCGGGGAGTTCTTGTCGACCACTTGCGCCGC
CACCAGGACCCTGAAACCTTTAAGTGCTCCATCTGCGGCCGCGTGATGGGCCACCGTCGAAGTCTTGAGT
TGCACATGCGCATGCATGAGATCAAATCTCGCGGACGACTATACCGCTGTGAACAGTGCTCCAAGGCCTT
CTACAGCGCCGTCGTCTATGAGCGCCACAAGCTGACTCACATTCCACGAGAGCAGTGGAAGGTCCCTTGC
ACGCACTGCGAGAAAACTTATCCCAGTCAGTATACGATGCAGCAACATGTTAAGCTGGTCCATTTGAATT
TATATGCCAAGATCTGTGATGTCTGTGGAAAATCGATCAGAGGACGCGAAGCCTTGGCCAGGCACATGGA
GGAGCACACGGGAGGGCCGCAGGCAGCAATCAAATGCCACTTGTGCGACTCAATGCTAACCACCAAATAT
GGACTGGCCCGCCACATAAAAATGATGCATACCGCTGAGAACCTGCAGCCGATGCAGTGTGAATTTTGTC
TTAAGATATGCCCCAGTCTACAGGCACACCAGCACCATATCAAGTACACCCACAATACGGCACGTAGTCA
TCAGTGTCCTATGTGCGAAAAGGCCTTCAAGAGACCAAATGAACTAAAGGAACACATGACAACCCACACG
GGCGAGGTTTTGTACACATGCCCCCATTGCCCGCAAACCTTCAATTCAAATGCCAACATGCATGCGCACC
GCAAAAAGGTGCACCGCAAGGAGTGGGAGGAGAACCGACACAAGCGACTGAATCGTTCTCGCAAATCAGA
CACCATCATCGCCGTCAGCGTACGAAAGACCACAGAGACCAGGCAGGATGGAGGGTTGGTACCTGCAGAA
GCGATAGCAACTACCAGCAGCCCTCGAGCAGAATGC
