>Addgene plasmid #34376 | KHBD00230 | addgene partial sequence | sequence record 42085 | M13-Rev 5'-CAGGAAACAGCTATGACC-3'
ATTTTATTTTGACTGATAGTGACCTGTTCGTTGCAACAAATTGATAAGCAATGCTTTCTTATAATGCCAA
CTTTGTACAAGAAAGTTGGCAAGCATTCTGCTCGAGGGCTGCTGGTAGTTGCTATCGCTTCTGCAGGTAC
CAACCCTCCATCCTGCCTGGTCTCTGTGGTCTTTCGTACGCTGACGGCGATGATGGTGTCTGATTTGCGA
GAACGATTCAGTCGCTTGTGTCGGTTCTCCTCCCACTCCTTGCGGTGCACCTTTTTGCGGTGCGCATGCA
TGTTGGCATTTGAATTGAAGGTTTGCGGGCAATGGGGGCATGTGTACAAAACCTCGCCCGTGTGGGTTGT
CATGTGTTCCTTTAGTTCATTTGGTCTCTTGAAGGCCTTTTCGCACATAGGACACTGATGACTACGTGCC
GTATTGTGGGTGTACTTGATATGGTGCTGGTGTGCCTGTAGACTGGGGCATATCTTAAGACAAAATTCAC
ACTGCATCGGCTGCAGGTTCTCAGCGGTATGCATCATTTTTATGTGGCGGGCCAGTCCATATTTGGTGGT
TAGCATTGAGTCGCACAAGTGGCATTTGATTGCTGCCTGCGGCCCTCCCGTGTGCTCCTCCATGTGCCTG
GCCAAGGCTTCGCGTCCTCTGATCGATTTTCCACAGACATCACAGATCTTGGCATATAAATTCAAATGGA
CCAGCTTAACATGTTGCTGCATCGTATACTGACTGGGATA
